Addgene plasmid #21668: E2F-1 wt-pGex2TK
Depositing lab: William Kaelin. Depositing organization: Dana-Farber Cancer Institute. Publication: Expression cloning of a cDNA encoding a retinoblastoma-binding protein with E2F-like properties. Kaelin WG, Krek W, Sellers WR, DeCaprio JA, Ajchenbaum F, Fuchs CS, Chittenden T, Li Y, Farnham PJ, Blanar MA. Cell. 1992 Jul 24. 70(2):351-64. 10.1016/0092-8674(92)90108-O PubMed 1638635.
Backbone
  Vector backbone: pGex2TK
  Backbone manufacturer: Pharmacia
  Backbone size w/o insert (bp): 4959
  Vector type: Bacterial Expression
Growth in bacteria
  Bacterial resistance: Ampicillin, 100 μg/mL
  Growth temperature: 37°C
  Growth strain: DH5alpha
  Growth instructions: - DH5alpha for propagation - BL21 or similar for expression
  Copy number: High Copy
Gene/Insert
  Gene/Insert name: E2F-1
  Species: H. sapiens (human)
  Insert size (bp): 1333
  Mutation: wild type
  GenBank ID: NM_005225
  Entrez Gene: E2F1 (a.k.a. E2F-1, RBAP1, RBBP3, RBP3)
  Tag / fusion protein: GST (N terminal on backbone)
  Cloning method: Restriction Enzyme; 5′ cloning site BamH I (not destroyed); 3′ cloning site EcoR I (not destroyed)
  Sequencing primers: 5′ pGex-5'; 3′ pGex-3'
Terms and licenses: Academic/Nonprofit Terms; Industry Terms: Not Available to Industry
How to cite: E2F-1 wt-pGex2TK was a gift from William Kaelin (Addgene plasmid # 21668 ; http://n2t.net/addgene:21668 ; RRID:Addgene_21668)
