[The description below was written by a language model from this plasmid's Addgene catalogue record and pLannotate feature annotations shown in this document.]
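Description:
E2F-1 wt-pGex2TK is a bacterial expression plasmid that produces wild-type human E2F1 as an N-terminal glutathione S-transferase (GST) fusion. It is built on the Pharmacia pGex2TK backbone, with the roughly 1.3 kb E2F-1 cDNA inserted between BamHI and EcoRI sites, both of which are retained; the full depositor sequence is about 6.3 kb. The plasmid replicates in E. coli from a high-copy ColE1/pMB1-type origin and is selected with ampicillin through the β-lactamase gene and its own promoter. Short remnants of pBR322-derived elements (rop and bom fragments) and a lacZα segment with its lac promoter, operator and CAP site are also annotated as backbone carry-over.

Expression is driven by the tac promoter, a strong trp/lac hybrid, followed by a lac operator. The plasmid carries its own lacI gene under the lacIq promoter, so abundant lac repressor keeps the fusion gene off until an inducer such as IPTG is added. This lets it be used in hosts that lack an enhanced repressor allele. The Schistosoma japonicum GST coding sequence lies immediately downstream of the promoter, and the E2F1 open reading frame follows it after a short linker. That linker is not annotated in the feature table. The record indicates a cloning strain for propagation and a BL21-type strain for protein production.

The GST moiety allows the fusion to be captured on glutathione resin, which suits purification of recombinant E2F1 and pull-down or binding assays. This matches the associated publication, which describes the cloning of E2F-1 as a retinoblastoma-binding protein with E2F-like properties.
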