Features (pLannotate 1.2.2; 17 found; start..end, strand, type, name):
      6..107     -  CDS            yciV (fragment): RNAAM_ECOLI - Also known as trpH From Escherichia coli (strain K12).
    183..211     +  promoter       tac promoter: strong E. coli promoter; hybrid between the trp and lac UV5 promoters
    219..235     +  protein_bind   lac operator: The lac repressor binds to the lac operator to inhibit transcription in E. coli. This inhibition can be relieved by adding lactose or isopropyl-β-D-thiogalactopyranoside (IPTG). lac repressor encoded by lacI
    258..911     +  CDS            GST26_SCHJA: Experimental evidence at protein level: Swiss-Prot protein existence level 1. GST isoenzymes appear to play a central role in the parasite detoxification system. Other functions are also suspected including a role in increasing the solubility of haematin in the parasite gut. From Schistosoma japonicum (Blood fluke).
    960..2270    +  CDS            E2F1: E2F1_HUMAN - Also known as RBBP3. Experimental evidence at protein level: Swiss-Prot protein existence level 1. Transcription activator that binds DNA cooperatively with DP proteins through the E2 recognition site, 5'-TTTC[CG]CGC-3' found in the promoter region of a number of genes whose products are involved in cell cycle regulation or in DNA replication. The DRTF1/E2F complex functions in the control of cell-cycle progression from G1 to S phase. E2F1 binds preferentially RB1 in a cell-cycle dependent manner. It can mediate both cell proliferation and TP53/p53-dependent apoptosis. Blocks adip
   2309..2348    +  CDS            rop (fragment): Rop protein, which maintains plasmids at low copy number; rop
   2450..2490    +  misc_feature   bom (fragment): basis of mobility region from pBR322
   2595..2699    +  promoter       AmpR promoter: bla
   2700..3560    +  CDS            AmpR: β-lactamase; bla; confers resistance to ampicillin, carbenicillin, and related antibiotics
   3731..4319    +  rep_origin     ori: high-copy-number ColE1/pMB1/pBR322/pUC origin of replication
   4505..4556    -  misc_feature   bom (fragment): basis of mobility region from pBR322
   4563..4640    +  promoter       lacIq promoter: lacI (mutant); In the lacIq allele, a single base change in the promoter boosts expression of the lacI gene about 10-fold.
   4641..5723    +  CDS            lacI: lac repressor; lacI; The lac repressor binds to the lac operator to inhibit transcription in E. coli. This inhibition can be relieved by adding lactose or isopropyl-β-D-thiogalactopyranoside (IPTG).
   5736..5757    +  protein_bind   CAP binding site: CAP binding activates transcription in the presence of cAMP. E. coli catabolite activator protein
   5772..5802    +  promoter       lac promoter: promoter for the E. coli lac operon
   5810..5826    +  protein_bind   lac operator: The lac repressor binds to the lac operator to inhibit transcription in E. coli. This inhibition can be relieved by adding lactose or isopropyl-β-D-thiogalactopyranoside (IPTG). lac repressor encoded by lacI
   5846..6019    +  CDS            lacZα: LacZα fragment of β-galactosidase; lacZ fragment
>Addgene plasmid #21668 | E2F-1 wt-pGex2TK | depositor full sequence | sequence record 9956 | Author sequence
ACGTTATCGACTGCACGGTGCACCAATGCTTCTGGCGTCAGGCAGCCATCGGAAGCTGTGGTATGGCTGT
GCAGGTCGTAAATCACTGCATAATTCGTGTCGCTCAAGGCGCACTCCCGTTCTGGATAATGTTTTTTGCG
CCGACATCATAACGGTTCTGGCAAATATTCTGAAATGAGCTGTTGACAATTAATCATCGGCTCGTATAAT
GTGTGGAATTGTGAGCGGATAACAATTTCACACAGGAAACAGTATTCATGTCCCCTATACTAGGTTATTG
GAAAATTAAGGGCCTTGTGCAACCCACTCGACTTCTTTTGGAATATCTTGAAGAAAAATATGAAGAGCAT
TTGTATGAGCGCGATGAAGGTGATAAATGGCGAAACAAAAAGTTTGAATTGGGTTTGGAGTTTCCCAATC
TTCCTTATTATATTGATGGTGATGTTAAATTAACACAGTCTATGGCCATCATACGTTATATAGCTGACAA
GCACAACATGTTGGGTGGTTGTCCAAAAGAGCGTGCAGAGATTTCAATGCTTGAAGGAGCGGTTTTGGAT
ATTAGATACGGTGTTTCGAGAATTGCATATAGTAAAGACTTTGAAACTCTCAAAGTTGATTTTCTTAGCA
AGCTACCTGAAATGCTGAAAATGTTCGAAGATCGTTTATGTCATAAAACATATTTAAATGGTGATCATGT
AACCCATCCTGACTTCATGTTGTATGACGCTCTTGATGTTGTTTTATACATGGACCCAATGTGCCTGGAT
GCGTTCCCAAAATTAGTTTGTTTTAAAAAACGTATTGAAGCTATCCCACAAATTGATAAGTACTTGAAAT
CCAGCAAGTATATAGCATGGCCTTTGCAGGGCTGGCAAGCCACGTTTGGTGGTGGCGACCATCCTCCAAA
ATCGGATCTGGTTCCGCGTGGATCTCGTCGTGCATCTGTTGGATCCCATATGGCCTTGGCCGGGGCCCCT
GCGGGCGGCCCATGCGCGCCGGCGCTGGAGGCCCTGCTCGGGGCCGGCGCGCTGCGGCTGCTCGACTCCT
CGCAGATCGTCATCATCTCCGCCGCGCAGGACGCCAGCGCCCCGCCGGCTCCCACCGGCCCCGCGGCGCC
CGCCGCCGGCCCCTGCGACCCTGACCTGCTGCTCTTCGCCACACCGCAGGCGCCCCGGCCCACACCCAGT
GCGCCGCGGCCCGCGCTCGGCCGCCCGCCGGTGAAGCGGAGGCTGGACCTGGAAACTGACCATCAGTACC
TGGCCGAGAGCAGTGGGCCAGCTCGGGGCAGAGGCCGCCATCCAGGAAAAGGTGTGAAATCCCCGGGGGA
GAAGTCACGCTATGAGACCTCACTGAATCTGACCACCAAGCGCTTCCTGGAGCTGCTGAGCCACTCGGCT
GACGGTGTCGTCGACCTGAACTGGGCTGCCGAGGTGCTGAAGGTGCAGAAGCGGCGCATCTATGACATCA
CCAACGTCCTTGAGGGCATCCAGCTCATTGCCAAGAAGTCCAAGAACCACATCCAGTGGCTGGGCAGCCA
CACCACAGTGGGCGTCGGCGGACGGCTTGAGGGGTTGACCCAGGACCTCCGACAGCTGCAGGAGAGCGAG
CAGCAGCTGGACCACCTGATGAATATCTGTACTACGCAGCTGCGCCTGCTCTCCGAGGACACTGACAGCC
AGCGCCTGGCCTACGTGACGTGTCAGGACCTTCGTAGCATTGCAGACCCTGCAGAGCAGATGGTTATGGT
GATCAAAGCCCCTCCTGAGACCCAGCTCCAAGCCGTGGACTCTTCGGAGAACTTTCAGATCTCCCTTAAG
AGCAAACAAGGCCCGATCGATGTTTTCCTGTGCCCTGAGGAGACCGTAGGTGGGATCAGCCCTGGGAAGA
CCCCATCCCAGGAGGTCACTTCTGAGGAGGAGAACAGGGCCACTGACTCTGCCACCATAGTGTCACCACC
ACCATCATCTCCCCCCTCATCCCTCACCACAGATCCCAGCCAGTCTCTACTCAGCCTGGAGCAAGAACCG
CTGTTGTCCCGGATGGGCAGCCTGCGGGCTCCCGTGGACGAGGACCGCCTGTCCCCGCTGGTGGCGGCCG
ACTCGCTCCTGGAGCATGTGCGGGAGGACTTCTCCGGCCTCCTCCCTGAGGAGTTCATCAGCCTTTCCCC
ACCCCACGAGGCCCTCGACTACCACTTCGGCCTCGAGGAGGGCGAGGGCATCAGAGACCTCTTCGACTGT
GACTTTGGGGACCTCACCCCCCTGGATTTCTGACAGGATGCATGAATTCATCGTGACTGACTGACGATCT
GCCTCGCGCGTTTCGGTGATGACGGTGAAAACCTCTGACACATGCAGCTCCCGGAGACGGTCACAGCTTG
TCTGTAAGCGGATGCCGGGAGCAGACAAGCCCGTCAGGGCGCGTCAGCGGGTGTTGGCGGGTGTCGGGGC
GCAGCCATGACCCAGTCACGTAGCGATAGCGGAGTGTATAATTCTTGAAGACGAAAGGGCCTCGTGATAC
GCCTATTTTTATAGGTTAATGTCATGATAATAATGGTTTCTTAGACGTCAGGTGGCACTTTTCGGGGAAA
TGTGCGCGGAACCCCTATTTGTTTATTTTTCTAAATACATTCAAATATGTATCCGCTCATGAGACAATAA
CCCTGATAAATGCTTCAATAATATTGAAAAAGGAAGAGTATGAGTATTCAACATTTCCGTGTCGCCCTTA
TTCCCTTTTTTGCGGCATTTTGCCTTCCTGTTTTTGCTCACCCAGAAACGCTGGTGAAAGTAAAAGATGC
TGAAGATCAGTTGGGTGCACGAGTGGGTTACATCGAACTGGATCTCAACAGCGGTAAGATCCTTGAGAGT
TTTCGCCCCGAAGAACGTTTTCCAATGATGAGCACTTTTAAAGTTCTGCTATGTGGCGCGGTATTATCCC
GTGTTGACGCCGGGCAAGAGCAACTCGGTCGCCGCATACACTATTCTCAGAATGACTTGGTTGAGTACTC
ACCAGTCACAGAAAAGCATCTTACGGATGGCATGACAGTAAGAGAATTATGCAGTGCTGCCATAACCATG
AGTGATAACACTGCGGCCAACTTACTTCTGACAACGATCGGAGGACCGAAGGAGCTAACCGCTTTTTTGC
ACAACATGGGGGATCATGTAACTCGCCTTGATCGTTGGGAACCGGAGCTGAATGAAGCCATACCAAACGA
CGAGCGTGACACCACGATGCCTGCAGCAATGGCAACAACGTTGCGCAAACTATTAACTGGCGAACTACTT
ACTCTAGCTTCCCGGCAACAATTAATAGACTGGATGGAGGCGGATAAAGTTGCAGGACCACTTCTGCGCT
CGGCCCTTCCGGCTGGCTGGTTTATTGCTGATAAATCTGGAGCCGGTGAGCGTGGGTCTCGCGGTATCAT
TGCAGCACTGGGGCCAGATGGTAAGCCCTCCCGTATCGTAGTTATCTACACGACGGGGAGTCAGGCAACT
ATGGATGAACGAAATAGACAGATCGCTGAGATAGGTGCCTCACTGATTAAGCATTGGTAACTGTCAGACC
AAGTTTACTCATATATACTTTAGATTGATTTAAAACTTCATTTTTAATTTAAAAGGATCTAGGTGAAGAT
CCTTTTTGATAATCTCATGACCAAAATCCCTTAACGTGAGTTTTCGTTCCACTGAGCGTCAGACCCCGTA
GAAAAGATCAAAGGATCTTCTTGAGATCCTTTTTTTCTGCGCGTAATCTGCTGCTTGCAAACAAAAAAAC
CACCGCTACCAGCGGTGGTTTGTTTGCCGGATCAAGAGCTACCAACTCTTTTTCCGAAGGTAACTGGCTT
CAGCAGAGCGCAGATACCAAATACTGTCCTTCTAGTGTAGCCGTAGTTAGGCCACCACTTCAAGAACTCT
GTAGCACCGCCTACATACCTCGCTCTGCTAATCCTGTTACCAGTGGCTGCTGCCAGTGGCGATAAGTCGT
GTCTTACCGGGTTGGACTCAAGACGATAGTTACCGGATAAGGCGCAGCGGTCGGGCTGAACGGGGGGTTC
GTGCACACAGCCCAGCTTGGAGCGAACGACCTACACCGAACTGAGATACCTACAGCGTGAGCTATGAGAA
AGCGCCACGCTTCCCGAAGGGAGAAAGGCGGACAGGTATCCGGTAAGCGGCAGGGTCGGAACAGGAGAGC
GCACGAGGGAGCTTCCAGGGGGAAACGCCTGGTATCTTTATAGTCCTGTCGGGTTTCGCCACCTCTGACT
TGAGCGTCGATTTTTGTGATGCTCGTCAGGGGGGCGGAGCCTATGGAAAAACGCCAGCAACGCGGCCTTT
TTACGGTTCCTGGCCTTTTGCTGGCCTTTTGCTCACATGTTCTTTCCTGCGTTATCCCCTGATTCTGTGG
ATAACCGTATTACCGCCTTTGAGTGAGCTGATACCGCTCGCCGCAGCCGAACGACCGAGCGCAGCGAGTC
AGTGAGCGAGGAAGCGGAAGAGCGCCTGATGCGGTATTTTCTCCTTACGCATCTGTGCGGTATTTCACAC
CGCATAAATTCCGACACCATCGAATGGTGCAAAACCTTTCGCGGTATGGCATGATAGCGCCCGGAAGAGA
GTCAATTCAGGGTGGTGAATGTGAAACCAGTAACGTTATACGATGTCGCAGAGTATGCCGGTGTCTCTTA
TCAGACCGTTTCCCGCGTGGTGAACCAGGCCAGCCACGTTTCTGCGAAAACGCGGGAAAAAGTGGAAGCG
GCGATGGCGGAGCTGAATTACATTCCCAACCGCGTGGCACAACAACTGGCGGGCAAACAGTCGTTGCTGA
TTGGCGTTGCCACCTCCAGTCTGGCCCTGCACGCGCCGTCGCAAATTGTCGCGGCGATTAAATCTCGCGC
CGATCAACTGGGTGCCAGCGTGGTGGTGTCGATGGTAGAACGAAGCGGCGTCGAAGCCTGTAAAGCGGCG
GTGCACAATCTTCTCGCGCAACGCGTCAGTGGGCTGATCATTAACTATCCGCTGGATGACCAGGATGCCA
TTGCTGTGGAAGCTGCCTGCACTAATGTTCCGGCGTTATTTCTTGATGTCTCTGACCAGACACCCATCAA
CAGTATTATTTTCTCCCATGAAGACGGTACGCGACTGGGCGTGGAGCATCTGGTCGCATTGGGTCACCAG
CAAATCGCGCTGTTAGCGGGCCCATTAAGTTCTGTCTCGGCGCGTCTGCGTCTGGCTGGCTGGCATAAAT
ATCTCACTCGCAATCAAATTCAGCCGATAGCGGAACGGGAAGGCGACTGGAGTGCCATGTCCGGTTTTCA
ACAAACCATGCAAATGCTGAATGAGGGCATCGTTCCCACTGCGATGCTGGTTGCCAACGATCAGATGGCG
CTGGGCGCAATGCGCGCCATTACCGAGTCCGGGCTGCGCGTTGGTGCGGATATCTCGGTAGTGGGATACG
ACGATACCGAAGACAGCTCATGTTATATCCCGCCGTTAACCACCATCAAACAGGATTTTCGCCTGCTGGG
GCAAACCAGCGTGGACCGCTTGCTGCAACTCTCTCAGGGCCAGGCGGTGAAGGGCAATCAGCTGTTGCCC
GTCTCACTGGTGAAAAGAAAAACCACCCTGGCGCCCAATACGCAAACCGCCTCTCCCCGCGCGTTGGCCG
ATTCATTAATGCAGCTGGCACGACAGGTTTCCCGACTGGAAAGCGGGCAGTGAGCGCAACGCAATTAATG
TGAGTTAGCTCACTCATTAGGCACCCCAGGCTTTACACTTTATGCTTCCGGCTCGTATGTTGTGTGGAAT
TGTGAGCGGATAACAATTTCACACAGGAAACAGCTATGACCATGATTACGGATTCACTGGCCGTCGTTTT
ACAACGTCGTGACTGGGAAAACCCTGGCGTTACCCAACTTAATCGCCTTGCAGCACATCCCCCTTTCGCC
AGCTGGCGTAATAGCGAAGAGGCCCGCACCGATCGCCCTTCCCAACAGTTGCGCAGCCTGAATGGCGAAT
GGCGCTTTGCCTGGTTTCCGGCACCAGAAGCGGTGCCGGAAAGCTGGCTGGAGTGCGATCTTCCTGAGGC
CGATACTGTCGTCGTCCCCTCAAACTGGCAGATGCACGGTTACGATGCGCCCATCTACACCAACGTAACC
TATCCCATTACGGTCAATCCGCCGTTTGTTCCCACGGAGAATCCGACGGGTTGTTACTCGCTCACATTTA
ATGTTGATGAAAGCTGGCTACAGGAAGGCCAGACGCGAATTATTTTTGATGGCGTTGGAATT
