>Addgene plasmid #21668 | E2F-1 wt-pGex2TK | addgene partial sequence | sequence record 27579 | 21668 with pGEX-3
GTNTCGAAACGCGCGAGGCAGATCGTTCAGTCAGTCACGATGAATTCATGCATCCTGTCAGAAATCCAGG
GGGGTGAGGTCCCCAAAGTCACAGTCGAAGAGGTCTCTGATGCCCTCGCCCTCCTCGAGGCCGAAGTGGT
AGTCGAGGGCCTCGTGGGGTGGGGAAAGGCTGATGAACTCCTCAGGGAGGAGGCCGGAGAAGTCCTCCCG
CACATGCTCCAGGAGCGAGTCGGCCGCCACCAGCGGGGACAGGCGGTCCTCGTCCACGGGAGCCCGCAGG
CTGCCCATCCGGGACAACAGCGGTTCTTGCTCCAGGCTGAGTAGAGACTGGCTGGGATCTGTGGTGAGGG
ATGAGGGGGGAGATGATGGTGGTGGTGACACTATGGTGGCAGAGTCAGTGGCCCTGTTCTCCTCCTCAGA
AGTGACCTCCTGGGATGGGGTCTTCCCAGGGCTGATCCCACCTACGGTCTCCTCAGGGCACAGGAAAACA
TCGATCGGGCCTTGTTTGCTCTTAAGGGAGATCTGAAAGTTCTCCGAATAGTCCACGGCTTGGAGCTGGG
TCTCANGANGGGCTTTGATCACCATAACCATCTGCTCTGCANGGTCTGCAATGCTACNAANGTCCTGACA
